Addgene plasmid #186969: pPB-CAG-Dnmt3a2-Ires2-mCherry-SV40
Purpose: PiggyBac vector encoding mouse Dnmt3a2 with Ires2-mCherry fluorescent marker for expression in mammalian cells.
Depositing lab: Brian Liau. Depositing organization: Harvard University. Publication: Base editor scanning charts the DNMT3A activity landscape. Lue NZ, Garcia EM, Ngan KC, Lee C, Doench JG, Liau BB. Nat Chem Biol. 2023 Feb;19(2):176-186. doi: 10.1038/s41589-022-01167-4. Epub 2022 Oct 20. PubMed 36266353.
Backbone
  Vector backbone: pPB
  Backbone manufacturer: System Biosciences
  Backbone size w/o insert (bp): 4846
  Total vector size (bp): 8782
  Vector type: Mammalian Expression ; PiggyBac
  Selectable markers: mCherry (fluorescence)
Growth in bacteria
  Bacterial resistance: Ampicillin, 100 μg/mL
  Growth temperature: 37°C
  Growth strain: NEB Stable
  Copy number: High Copy
Gene/Insert
  Gene/Insert name: Dnmt3a2
  Species: M. musculus (mouse), Synthetic
  Insert size (bp): 3975
  Mutation: Isoform 2 (residues 220–908)
  GenBank ID: NM_007872.4
  Entrez Gene: Dnmt3a (a.k.a. MmuIIIA)
  Promoter: CAG
  Tag / fusion protein: Flag (N terminal on insert)
  Cloning method: Restriction Enzyme; 5′ cloning site EcoRI (not destroyed); 3′ cloning site XhoI (not destroyed)
  Sequencing primers: 5′ CAG-SF TTATGGTAATCGTGCGAGAGG; 3′ SV40-SF GGTACCAGGTAAGTGTACCCAA
Resource information
  A portion of this plasmid was derived from a plasmid made by: Ires2-mCherry was derived from Cilantro2, a gift from B. Ebert (Addgene #74450). SV40 was derived from PhiC31-Neo-ins-5xTetO-pEF-H2B-Citrine-ins, a gift from M. Elowitz (Addgene #78099). The pPB vector backbone was prepared by restriction digest of pSLQ2817, a gift from S. Qi (Addgene #84239).
Terms and licenses: Academic/Nonprofit Terms; Industry Terms: Not Available to Industry
How to cite: pPB-CAG-Dnmt3a2-Ires2-mCherry-SV40 was a gift from Brian Liau (Addgene plasmid # 186969 ; http://n2t.net/addgene:186969 ; RRID:Addgene_186969)
