[The description below was written by a language model from this plasmid's Addgene catalogue record and pLannotate feature annotations shown in this document.]
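Description:
pPB-CAG-Dnmt3a2-Ires2-mCherry-SV40 is a PiggyBac transposon plasmid of about 8.8 kb for expressing mouse Dnmt3a2 in mammalian cells. It is built on a pPB backbone and is propagated in E. coli through a high-copy ColE1/pUC-type origin with ampicillin selection from the β-lactamase gene. An f1 phage origin and leftover cloning-vector elements (lac promoter/operator, lacZα fragments, T7 and T3 promoters) are also present. The generated feature table does not annotate the PiggyBac terminal repeats, so their positions are not documented here, although the catalogue entry classifies the vector as PiggyBac. In such vectors, a transposase supplied in trans integrates the cassette between the repeats into the host genome.

The expression cassette is driven by the CAG promoter. The table annotates its chicken β-actin promoter and the chimeric β-actin/β-globin intron, but no CMV enhancer. The coding region that follows carries an N-terminal FLAG epitope fused to Dnmt3a isoform 2 (residues 220–908 of the full-length protein), a de novo DNA methyltransferase. An EMCV-derived IRES2 then allows cap-independent translation of mCherry from the same transcript, so red fluorescence reports cells expressing the methyltransferase. mCherry is the only mammalian selectable marker listed, meaning that cells are identified or sorted by fluorescence rather than by drug selection. The transcript ends in an SV40-derived region containing small t intron and large T antigen fragments and the SV40 polyadenylation signal. The insert lies between retained EcoRI and XhoI sites. The associated publication concerns base editor scanning of DNMT3A activity, which suggests the plasmid was used to express Dnmt3a2 stably in that work.
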