Features (pLannotate 1.2.2; 24 found; start..end, strand, type, name):
      7..284     +  promoter       chicken β-actin promoter: No description available
    285..1301    +  intron         chimeric intron: chimera between introns from chicken β-actin and rabbit β-globin
   1299..1355    +  CDS            HBB (fragment): HBB_LEPEU - Experimental evidence at protein level: Swiss-Prot protein existence level 1. Involved in oxygen transport from the lung to the various peripheral tissues. From Lepus europaeus (European hare).
   1368..1390    +  CDS            3xFLAG (fragment): three tandem FLAG® epitope tags
   1389..3455    +  CDS            Dnmt3a (fragment): DNM3A_MOUSE - Experimental evidence at protein level: Swiss-Prot protein existence level 1. Required for genome-wide de novo methylation and is essential for the establishment of DNA methylation patterns during development (PubMed:9662389, PubMed:11399089, PubMed:10555141, PubMed:11919202, PubMed:16567415, PubMed:17713477). DNA methylation is coordinated with methylation of histones (PubMed:9662389, PubMed:11399089, PubMed:10555141, PubMed:11919202, PubMed:16567415, PubMed:17713477). It modifies DNA in a non-processive manner and also methylates non-CpG sites (PubMed:9662389, PubMed:11399089,
   3482..4068    +  misc_feature   IRES2: internal ribosome entry site (IRES) of the encephalomyocarditis virus (EMCV)
   4084..4791    +  CDS            mCherry: mCherry is a basic (constitutively fluorescent) red fluorescent protein published in 2004, derived from Discosoma sp.. It is reported to be a very rapidly-maturing monomer with low acid sensitivity.
   4795..4821    +  misc_feature   MCS (fragment): pBluescript multiple cloning site
   4843..4861    -  promoter       T7 promoter: promoter for bacteriophage T7 RNA polymerase
   4871..4910    +  CDS            lacZα (fragment): LacZα fragment of β-galactosidase; lacZ fragment
   4920..4975    +  intron         small t intron (fragment): SV40 (simian virus 40) small t antigen intron
   4975..5112    +  CDS            large T antigen (fragment): large T antigen from SV40 (simian virus 40)
   5135..5256    +  polyA_signal   SV40 poly(A) signal: SV40 polyadenylation signal
   5581..5599    -  promoter       T3 promoter: promoter for bacteriophage T3 RNA polymerase
   5644..5660    -  protein_bind   lac operator: The lac repressor binds to the lac operator to inhibit transcription in E. coli. This inhibition can be relieved by adding lactose or isopropyl-β-D-thiogalactopyranoside (IPTG). lac repressor encoded by lacI
   5668..5698    -  promoter       lac promoter: promoter for the E. coli lac operon
   5713..5734    -  protein_bind   CAP binding site: CAP binding activates transcription in the presence of cAMP. E. coli catabolite activator protein
   5747..5839    -  CDS            lacI (fragment): lac repressor; lacI; The lac repressor binds to the lac operator to inhibit transcription in E. coli. This inhibition can be relieved by adding lactose or isopropyl-β-D-thiogalactopyranoside (IPTG).
   6022..6610    -  rep_origin     ori: high-copy-number ColE1/pMB1/pBR322/pUC origin of replication
   6781..7641    -  CDS            AmpR: β-lactamase; bla; confers resistance to ampicillin, carbenicillin, and related antibiotics
   7642..7746    -  promoter       AmpR promoter: bla
   7799..8227    -  rep_origin     f1 ori (sequence partly withheld): f1 bacteriophage origin of replication; arrow indicates direction of (+) strand synthesis
   8232..8387    -  CDS            lacZα (fragment): LacZα fragment of β-galactosidase; lacZ fragment
   8395..8413    +  promoter       T7 promoter: promoter for bacteriophage T7 RNA polymerase
>Addgene plasmid #186969 | pPB-CAG-Dnmt3a2-Ires2-mCherry-SV40 | addgene full sequence | sequence record 370484 | Addgene NGS Result
CCATGGTCGAGGTGAGCCCCACGTTCTGCTTCACTCTCCCCATCTCCCCCCCCTCCCCACCCCCAATTTT
GTATTTATTTATTTTTTAATTATTTTGTGCAGCGATGGGGGCGGGGGGGGGGGGGGGGCGCGCGCCAGGC
GGGGCGGGGCGGGGCGAGGGGCGGGGCGGGGCGAGGCGGAGAGGTGCGGCGGCAGCCAATCAGAGCGGCG
CGCTCCGAAAGTTTCCTTTTATGGCGAGGCGGCGGCGGCGGCGGCCCTATAAAAAGCGAAGCGCGCGGCG
GGCGGGAGTCGCTGCGCGCTGCCTTCGCCCCGTGCCCCGCTCCGCCGCCGCCTCGCGCCGCCCGCCCCGG
CTCTGACTGACCGCGTTACTCCCACAGGTGAGCGGGCGGGACGGCCCTTCTCCTCCGGGCTGTAATTAGC
GCTTGGTTTAATGACGGCTTGTTTCTTTTCTGTGGCTGCGTGAAAGCCTTGAGGGGCTCCGGGAGGGCCC
TTTGTGCGGGGGGAGCGGCTCGGGGGGTGCGTGCGTGTGTGTGTGCGTGGGGAGCGCCGCGTGCGGCTCC
GCGCTGCCCGGCGGCTGTGAGCGCTGCGGGCGCGGCGCGGGGCTTTGTGCGCTCCGCAGTGTGCGCGAGG
GGAGCGCGGCCGGGGGCGGTGCCCCGCGGTGCGGGGGGGGCTGCGAGGGGAACAAAGGCTGCGTGCGGGG
TGTGTGCGTGGGGGGGTGAGCAGGGGGTGTGGGCGCGTCGGTCGGGCTGCAACCCCCCCTGCACCCCCCT
CCCCGAGTTGCTGAGCACGGCCCGGCTTCGGGTGCGGGGCTCCGTACGGGGCGTGGCGCGGGGCTCGCCG
TGCCGGGCGGGGGGTGGCGGCAGGTGGGGGTGCCGGGCGGGGCGGGGCCGCCTCGGGCCGGGGAGGGCTC
GGGGGAGGGGCGCGGCGGCCCCCGGAGCGCCGGCGGCTGTCGAGGCGCGGCGAGCCGCAGCCATTGCCTT
TTATGGTAATCGTGCGAGAGGGCGCAGGGACTTCCTTTGTCCCAAATCTGTGCGGAGCCGAAATCTGGGA
GGCGCCGCCGCACCCCCTCTAGCGGGCGCGGGGCGAAGCGGTGCGGCGCCGGCAGGAAGGAAATGGGCGG
GGAGGGCCTTCGTGCGTCGCCGCGCCGCCGTCCCCTTCTCCCTCTCCAGCCTCGGGGCTGTCCGCGGGGG
GACGGCTGCCTTCGGGGGGGACGGGGCAGGGCGGGGTTCGGCTTCTGGCGTGTGACCGGCGGCTCTAGAG
CCTCTGCTAACCATGTTCATGCCTTCTTCTTTTTCCTACAGCTCCTGGGCAACGTGCTGGTTATTGTGCT
GTCTCATCATTTTGGCAAAGAATTCGCCACCATGGACTACAAGGATGACGACGATAAGATGAATGCTGTG
GAAGAGAACCAGGCCTCTGGAGAGTCTCAGAAGGTGGAGGAGGCCAGCCCTCCTGCTGTGCAGCAGCCCA
CGGACCCTGCTTCTCCGACTGTGGCCACCACCCCTGAGCCAGTAGGAGGGGATGCTGGGGACAAGAATGC
TACCAAAGCAGCCGACGATGAGCCTGAGTATGAGGATGGCCGGGGCTTTGGCATTGGAGAGCTGGTGTGG
GGGAAACTTCGGGGCTTCTCCTGGTGGCCAGGCCGAATTGTGTCTTGGTGGATGACAGGCCGGAGCCGAG
CAGCTGAAGGCACTCGCTGGGTCATGTGGTTCGGAGATGGCAAGTTCTCAGTGGTGTGTGTGGAGAAGCT
CATGCCGCTGAGCTCCTTCTGCAGTGCATTCCACCAGGCCACCTACAACAAGCAGCCCATGTACCGCAAA
GCCATCTACGAAGTCCTCCAGGTGGCCAGCAGCCGTGCCGGGAAGCTGTTTCCAGCTTGCCATGACAGTG
ATGAAAGTGACAGTGGCAAGGCTGTGGAAGTGCAGAACAAGCAGATGATTGAATGGGCCCTCGGTGGCTT
CCAGCCCTCGGGTCCTAAGGGCCTGGAGCCACCAGAAGAAGAGAAGAATCCTTACAAGGAAGTTTACACC
GACATGTGGGTGGAGCCTGAAGCAGCTGCTTACGCCCCACCCCCACCAGCCAAGAAACCCAGAAAGAGCA
CAACAGAGAAACCTAAGGTCAAGGAGATCATTGATGAGCGCACAAGGGAGCGGCTGGTGTATGAGGTGCG
CCAGAAGTGCAGAAACATCGAGGACATTTGTATCTCATGTGGGAGCCTCAATGTCACCCTGGAGCACCCA
CTCTTCATTGGAGGCATGTGCCAGAACTGTAAGAACTGCTTCTTGGAGTGTGCTTACCAGTATGACGACG
ATGGGTACCAGTCCTATTGCACCATCTGCTGTGGGGGGCGTGAAGTGCTCATGTGTGGGAACAACAACTG
CTGCAGGTGCTTTTGTGTCGAGTGTGTGGATCTCTTGGTGGGGCCAGGAGCTGCTCAGGCAGCCATTAAG
GAAGACCCCTGGAACTGCTACATGTGCGGGCATAAGGGCACCTATGGGCTGCTGCGAAGACGGGAAGACT
GGCCTTCTCGACTCCAGATGTTCTTTGCCAATAACCATGACCAGGAATTTGACCCCCCAAAGGTTTACCC
ACCTGTGCCAGCTGAGAAGAGGAAGCCCATCCGCGTGCTGTCTCTCTTTGATGGGATTGCTACAGGGCTC
CTGGTGCTGAAGGACCTGGGCATCCAAGTGGACCGCTACATTGCCTCCGAGGTGTGTGAGGACTCCATCA
CGGTGGGCATGGTGCGGCACCAGGGAAAGATCATGTACGTCGGGGACGTCCGCAGCGTCACACAGAAGCA
TATCCAGGAGTGGGGCCCATTCGACCTGGTGATTGGAGGCAGTCCCTGCAATGACCTCTCCATTGTCAAC
CCTGCCCGCAAGGGACTTTATGAGGGTACTGGCCGCCTCTTCTTTGAGTTCTACCGCCTCCTGCATGATG
CGCGGCCCAAGGAGGGAGATGATCGCCCCTTCTTCTGGCTCTTTGAGAATGTGGTGGCCATGGGCGTTAG
TGACAAGAGGGACATCTCGCGATTTCTTGAGTCTAACCCCGTGATGATTGACGCCAAAGAAGTGTCTGCT
GCACACAGGGCCCGTTACTTCTGGGGTAACCTTCCTGGCATGAACAGGCCTTTGGCATCCACTGTGAATG
ATAAGCTGGAGCTGCAAGAGTGTCTGGAGCACGGCAGAATAGCCAAGTTCAGCAAAGTGAGGACCATTAC
CACCAGGTCAAACTCTATAAAGCAGGGCAAAGACCAGCATTTCCCCGTCTTCATGAACGAGAAGGAGGAC
ATCCTGTGGTGCACTGAAATGGAAAGGGTGTTTGGCTTCCCCGTCCACTACACAGACGTCTCCAACATGA
GCCGCTTGGCGAGGCAGAGACTGCTGGGCCGATCGTGGAGCGTGCCGGTCATCCGCCACCTCTTCGCTCC
GCTGAAGGAATATTTTGCTTGTGTGTAAATGCATGAGTAACTGAGGATCCGCCCCTCTCCCTCCCCCCCC
CCTAACGTTACTGGCCGAAGCCGCTTGGAATAAGGCCGGTGTGCGTTTGTCTATATGTTATTTTCCACCA
TATTGCCGTCTTTTGGCAATGTGAGGGCCCGGAAACCTGGCCCTGTCTTCTTGACGAGCATTCCTAGGGG
TCTTTCCCCTCTCGCCAAAGGAATGCAAGGTCTGTTGAATGTCGTGAAGGAAGCAGTTCCTCTGGAAGCT
TCTTGAAGACAAACAACGTCTGTAGCGACCCTTTGCAGGCAGCGGAACCCCCCACCTGGCGACAGGTGCC
TCTGCGGCCAAAAGCCACGTGTATAAGATACACCTGCAAAGGCGGCACAACCCCAGTGCCACGTTGTGAG
TTGGATAGTTGTGGAAAGAGTCAAATGGCTCTCCTCAAGCGTATTCAACAAGGGGCTGAAGGATGCCCAG
AAGGTACCCCATTGTATGGGATCTGATCTGGGGCCTCGGTACACATGCTTTACATGTGTTTAGTCGAGGT
TAAAAAAACGTCTAGGCCCCCCGAACCACGGGGACGTGGTTTTCCTTTGAAAAACACGATGATAATATGG
CCACAACCCTGGAATTCGCCACCATGGTGAGCAAGGGCGAGGAGGATAACATGGCCATCATCAAGGAGTT
CATGCGCTTCAAGGTGCACATGGAGGGCTCCGTGAACGGCCACGAGTTCGAGATCGAGGGCGAGGGCGAG
GGCCGCCCCTACGAGGGCACCCAGACCGCCAAGCTGAAGGTGACCAAGGGTGGCCCCCTGCCCTTCGCCT
GGGACATCCTGTCCCCTCAGTTCATGTACGGCTCCAAGGCCTACGTGAAGCACCCCGCCGACATCCCCGA
CTACTTGAAGCTGTCCTTCCCCGAGGGCTTCAAGTGGGAGCGCGTGATGAACTTCGAGGACGGCGGCGTG
GTGACCGTGACCCAGGACTCCTCCCTGCAGGACGGCGAGTTCATCTACAAGGTGAAGCTGCGCGGCACCA
ACTTCCCCTCCGACGGCCCCGTAATGCAGAAGAAGACCATGGGCTGGGAGGCCTCCTCCGAGCGGATGTA
CCCCGAGGACGGCGCCCTGAAGGGCGAGATCAAGCAGAGGCTGAAGCTGAAGGACGGCGGCCACTACGAC
GCTGAGGTCAAGACCACCTACAAGGCCAAGAAGCCCGTGCAGCTGCCCGGCGCCTACAACGTCAACATCA
AGTTGGACATCACCTCCCACAACGAGGACTACACCATCGTGGAACAGTACGAACGCGCCGAGGGCCGCCA
CTCCACCGGCGGCATGGACGAGCTGTACAAGTAAGTCGACCTCGAGGGGGGGCCCGGTACCAGGTAAGTG
TACCCAATTCGCCCTATAGTGAGTCGTATTACAATTCACTCGATCGCCCTTCCCAACAGTTGCGCAGCCT
GAATGGCGAATGGAGATCCAATTTTTAAGTGTATAATGTGTTAAACTACTGATTCTAATTGTTTGTGTAT
TTTAGATTCACAGTCCCAAGGCTCATTTCAGGCCCCTCAGTCCTCACAGTCTGTTCATGATCATAATCAG
CCATACCACATTTGTAGAGGTTTTACTTGCTTTAAAAAACCTCCCACACCTCCCCCTGAACCTGAAACAT
AAAATGAATGCAATTGTTGTTGTTAACTTGTTTATTGCAGCTTATAATGGTTACAAATAAAGCAATAGCA
TCACAAATTTCACAAATAAAGCATTTTTTTCACTGCATTCTAGTTGTGGTTTGTCCAAACTCATCAATGT
ATCTTAACGCGTAAATTGTAAGCGTGAGATCCTCGAGCTAGTTAAAAGTTTTGTTACTTTATAGAAGAAA
TTTTGAGTTTTTGTTTTTTTTTAATAAATAAATAAACATAAATAAATTGTTTGTTGAATTTATTATTAGT
ATGTAAGTGTAAATATAATAAAACTTAATATCTATTCAAATTAATAAATAAACCTCGATATACAGACCGA
TAAAACACATGCGTCAATTTTACGCATGATTATCTTTAACGTACGTCACAATATGATTATCTTTCTAGGG
TTAATCTAGTATACGCGTATGCGGCCGCTTAATTAATCCAGCTTTTGTTCCCTTTAGTGAGGGTTAATTG
CGCGCTTGGCGTAATCATGGTCATAGCTGTTTCCTGTGTGAAATTGTTATCCGCTCACAATTCCACACAA
CATACGAGCCGGAAGCATAAAGTGTAAAGCCTGGGGTGCCTAATGAGTGAGCTAACTCACATTAATTGCG
TTGCGCTCACTGCCCGCTTTCCAGTCGGGAAACCTGTCGTGCCAGCTGCATTAATGAATCGGCCAACGCG
CGGGGAGAGGCGGTTTGCGTATTGGGCGCTCTTCCGCTTCCTCGCTCACTGACTCGCTGCGCTCGGTCGT
TCGGCTGCGGCGAGCGGTATCAGCTCACTCAAAGGCGGTAATACGGTTATCCACAGAATCAGGGGATAAC
GCAGGAAAGAACATGTGAGCAAAAGGCCAGCAAAAGGCCAGGAACCGTAAAAAGGCCGCGTTGCTGGCGT
TTTTCCATAGGCTCCGCCCCCCTGACGAGCATCACAAAAATCGACGCTCAAGTCAGAGGTGGCGAAACCC
GACAGGACTATAAAGATACCAGGCGTTTCCCCCTGGAAGCTCCCTCGTGCGCTCTCCTGTTCCGACCCTG
CCGCTTACCGGATACCTGTCCGCCTTTCTCCCTTCGGGAAGCGTGGCGCTTTCTCATAGCTCACGCTGTA
GGTATCTCAGTTCGGTGTAGGTCGTTCGCTCCAAGCTGGGCTGTGTGCACGAACCCCCCGTTCAGCCCGA
CCGCTGCGCCTTATCCGGTAACTATCGTCTTGAGTCCAACCCGGTAAGACACGACTTATCGCCACTGGCA
GCAGCCACTGGTAACAGGATTAGCAGAGCGAGGTATGTAGGCGGTGCTACAGAGTTCTTGAAGTGGTGGC
CTAACTACGGCTACACTAGAAGAACAGTATTTGGTATCTGCGCTCTGCTGAAGCCAGTTACCTTCGGAAA
AAGAGTTGGTAGCTCTTGATCCGGCAAACAAACCACCGCTGGTAGCGGTGGTTTTTTTGTTTGCAAGCAG
CAGATTACGCGCAGAAAAAAAGGATCTCAAGAAGATCCTTTGATCTTTTCTACGGGGTCTGACGCTCAGT
GGAACGAAAACTCACGTTAAGGGATTTTGGTCATGAGATTATCAAAAAGGATCTTCACCTAGATCCTTTT
AAATTAAAAATGAAGTTTTAAATCAATCTAAAGTATATATGAGTAAACTTGGTCTGACAGTTACCAATGC
TTAATCAGTGAGGCACCTATCTCAGCGATCTGTCTATTTCGTTCATCCATAGTTGCCTGACTCCCCGTCG
TGTAGATAACTACGATACGGGAGGGCTTACCATCTGGCCCCAGTGCTGCAATGATACCGCGAGACCCACG
CTCACCGGCTCCAGATTTATCAGCAATAAACCAGCCAGCCGGAAGGGCCGAGCGCAGAAGTGGTCCTGCA
ACTTTATCCGCCTCCATCCAGTCTATTAATTGTTGCCGGGAAGCTAGAGTAAGTAGTTCGCCAGTTAATA
GTTTGCGCAACGTTGTTGCCATTGCTACAGGCATCGTGGTGTCACGCTCGTCGTTTGGTATGGCTTCATT
CAGCTCCGGTTCCCAACGATCAAGGCGAGTTACATGATCCCCCATGTTGTGCAAAAAAGCGGTTAGCTCC
TTCGGTCCTCCGATCGTTGTCAGAAGTAAGTTGGCCGCAGTGTTATCACTCATGGTTATGGCAGCACTGC
ATAATTCTCTTACTGTCATGCCATCCGTAAGATGCTTTTCTGTGACTGGTGAGTACTCAACCAAGTCATT
CTGAGAATAGTGTATGCGGCGACCGAGTTGCTCTTGCCCGGCGTCAATACGGGATAATACCGCGCCACAT
AGCAGAACTTTAAAAGTGCTCATCATTGGAAAACGTTCTTCGGGGCGAAAACTCTCAAGGATCTTACCGC
TGTTGAGATCCAGTTCGATGTAACCCACTCGTGCACCCAACTGATCTTCAGCATCTTTTACTTTCACCAG
CGTTTCTGGGTGAGCAAAAACAGGAAGGCAAAATGCCGCAAAAAAGGGAATAAGGGCGACACGGAAATGT
TGAATACTCATACTCTTCCTTTTTCAATATTATTGAAGCATTTATCAGGGTTATTGTCTCATGAGCGGAT
ACATATTTGAATGTATTTAGAAAAATAAACAAATAGGGGTTCCGCGCACATTTCCCCGAAAAGTGCCACC
TAAATTGTAAGCGTTAATATTTTGTTAAAATTCGCGTTAAATTTTTGTTAAATCAGCTCATTTTTTAACC
AATAGGCCGAAATCGGCAAAATCCCTTATAAATCAAAAGAATAGACCGAGATAGGGT
[37 nt withheld, positions 7898-7934]
AAAGAACGTGGACTCCAACGTCAAAGG
[49 nt withheld, positions 7962-8010]
T
[91 nt withheld, positions 8012-8102]
G
[124 nt withheld, positions 8104-8227]
CCCATTCGCCATTCAGGCTGCGCAACTGTTGGGAAGGGCGATCGGTGCGGGCCTCTTCGCTATTACGCCA
GCTGGCGAAAGGGGGATGTGCTGCAAGGCGATTAAGTTGGGTAACGCCAGGGTTTTCCCAGTCACGACGT
TGTAAAACGACGGCCAGTGAGCGCGCGTAATACGACTCACTATAGGGCGAATTGGGGCGCGCCATTCTAG
ATTAACCCTAGAAAGATAGTCTGCGTAAAATTGACGCATGCATTCTTGAAATATTGCTCTCTCTTTCTAA
ATAGCGCGAATCCGTCGCTGTGCATTTAGGACATCTCAGTCGCCGCTTGGAGCTCCCGTGAGGCGTGCTT
GTCAATGCGGTAAGTGTCACTGATTTTGAACTATAACGACCGCGTGAGTCAAAATGACGCATGATTATCT
TTTACGTGACTTTTAAGATTTAACTCATACGATAATTATATTGTTATTTCATGTTCTACTTACGTGATAA
CTTATTATATATATATTTTCTTGTTATAGATATCAACTAGAATGCTAGCATGGGCCCAGATCT
